Addgene plasmid #157022: pD649-HAsp-SDK1(Trunc3)-Fc(DAPA)-AviTag-6xHis
Purpose: Mammalian expression of cell-surface protein partial extracellular domain fused to Fc(DAPA)-Avi-6xHis. Protein is secreted from cells.
Depositing lab: Chris Garcia. Depositing organization: Stanford University. Publication: A Human IgSF Cell-Surface Interactome Reveals a Complex Network of Protein-Protein Interactions. Wojtowicz WM, Vielmetter J, Fernandes RA, Siepe DH, Eastman CL, Chisholm GB, Cox S, Klock H, Anderson PW, Rue SM, Miller JJ, Glaser SM, Bragstad ML, Vance J, Lam AW, Lesley SA, Zinn K, Garcia KC. Cell. 2020 Aug 20;182(4):1027-1043.e17. doi: 10.1016/j.cell.2020.07.025. PubMed 32822567.
Backbone
  Vector backbone: pD649
  Backbone size w/o insert (bp): 6106
  Vector type: Mammalian Expression
Growth in bacteria
  Bacterial resistance: Ampicillin, 100 μg/mL
  Growth temperature: 37°C
  Growth strain: DH5alpha
  Copy number: High Copy
Gene/Insert
  Gene/Insert name: SDK1
  Species: H. sapiens (human)
  Insert size (bp): 3057
  Mutation: Fc region of human IgG contains D265A and P329A mutations (DAPA)
  Entrez Gene: SDK1
  Promoter: CMV/SP6
  Tag / fusion protein: Fc(DAPA)-AviTag-6xHis (C terminal on backbone)
  Cloning method: Restriction Enzyme; 5′ cloning site GCGGCCGC (not destroyed); 3′ cloning site GGCGCGCC (not destroyed)
  Sequencing primers: 5′ ATTTAGGTGACACTATAG; 3′ CACGTACCAGTTGAACTTCACC
Resource information
  A portion of this plasmid was derived from a plasmid made by: synthesis by ThermoFisher
Terms and licenses: Academic/Nonprofit Terms; Industry Terms: Not Available to Industry
Depositor comments: Some plasmids in this collection may have an IS4-like element ISVsa5 family transposase upstream of the CMV promoter.
How to cite: pD649-HAsp-SDK1(Trunc3)-Fc(DAPA)-AviTag-6xHis was a gift from Chris Garcia (Addgene plasmid # 157022 ; http://n2t.net/addgene:157022 ; RRID:Addgene_157022)
