[The description below was written by a language model from this plasmid's Addgene catalogue record and pLannotate feature annotations shown in this document.]
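Description:
pD649-HAsp-SDK1(Trunc3)-Fc(DAPA)-AviTag-6xHis is a mammalian expression plasmid of about 9.2 kb built on the pD649 backbone. It produces a secreted, Fc-fused fragment of the extracellular domain of human Sidekick-1 (SDK1). It is propagated in E. coli as a high-copy plasmid from a ColE1/pUC-type origin and selected with ampicillin through the bla gene. The short KanR, lacZα, rrnB T2 and f1 ori matches in the feature table appear to be backbone remnants rather than functional elements. A second cassette has the SV40 early promoter and a bacterial EM7 promoter driving a puromycin N-acetyltransferase coding sequence, followed by a short ble fragment and the SV40 poly(A) signal. This would allow puromycin selection of transfected mammalian cells, although the record does not describe that use.

The expression unit consists of the CMV enhancer and promoter, a fragment of CMV intron A and an SP6 promoter site. These sit upstream of a secretion signal, which the plasmid name gives as an HA signal peptide and the annotation software matches to part of an IgH leader. The 3,057 bp SDK1 "Trunc3" insert follows, cloned between retained NotI and AscI sites. The software labels it by homology to mouse Sdk1, but the catalogue lists it as human. It is fused at its C terminus to a human IgG Fc carrying the D265A and P329A (DAPA) substitutions, which are generally used to reduce Fc effector binding. An AviTag for site-specific biotinylation and a 6xHis tag for purification come next, and the unit ends with the bGH poly(A) signal. The construct belongs to a collection made for mapping interactions among human immunoglobulin-superfamily cell-surface proteins. The depositor notes that some plasmids in the collection may carry an IS4-like transposase insertion upstream of the CMV promoter, and no such feature is annotated here.
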