Features (pLannotate 1.2.2; 21 found; start..end, strand, type, name):
    119..143     -  CDS            KanR (fragment): aminoglycoside phosphotransferase; aph(3')-Ia; confers resistance to kanamycin
    254..842     +  rep_origin     ori: high-copy-number ColE1/pMB1/pBR322/pUC origin of replication
   1067..1084    +  terminator     rrnB T2 terminator (fragment): transcription terminator T2 from the E. coli rrnB gene
   1109..1128    -  CDS            lacZα (fragment): LacZα fragment of β-galactosidase; lacZ fragment
   1584..1600    +  protein_bind   lac operator: The lac repressor binds to the lac operator to inhibit transcription in E. coli. This inhibition can be relieved by adding lactose or isopropyl-β-D-thiogalactopyranoside (IPTG). lac repressor encoded by lacI
   1843..2146    +  enhancer       CMV enhancer: human cytomegalovirus immediate early enhancer
   2147..2350    +  promoter       CMV promoter: human cytomegalovirus (CMV) immediate early promoter
   2486..2529    +  intron         CMV intron (fragment): modified intron A from human cytomegalovirus
   2581..2599    +  promoter       SP6 promoter: promoter for bacteriophage SP6 RNA polymerase
   2603..2640    +  CDS            IgH signal sequence (fragment): signal sequence from the mouse immunoglobulin heavy chain variable region
   2749..5805    +  CDS            Sdk1 (fragment): SDK1_MOUSE - Experimental evidence at protein level: Swiss-Prot protein existence level 1. Adhesion molecule that promotes lamina-specific synaptic connections in the retina. Expressed in specific subsets of interneurons and retinal ganglion cells (RGCs) and promotes synaptic connectivity via homophilic interactions. From Mus musculus (Mouse).
   5689..6498    +  CDS            IGHG4 (fragment): IGHG4_HUMAN - Experimental evidence at protein level: Swiss-Prot protein existence level 1. Constant region of immunoglobulin heavy chains. Immunoglobulins, also known as antibodies, are membrane-bound or secreted glycoproteins produced by B lymphocytes. In the recognition phase of humoral immunity, the membrane-bound immunoglobulins serve as receptors which, upon binding of a specific antigen, trigger the clonal expansion and differentiation of B lymphocytes into immunoglobulins- secreting plasma cells. Secreted immunoglobulins mediate the effector phase of humoral immunity, which results in
   6713..6824    +  polyA_signal   bGH poly(A) signal: bovine growth hormone polyadenylation signal
   6825..6933    +  rep_origin     f1 ori (fragment): f1 bacteriophage origin of replication; arrow indicates direction of (+) strand synthesis
   6947..7276    +  promoter       SV40 promoter: SV40 enhancer and early promoter
   7324..7371    +  promoter       EM7 promoter: synthetic bacterial promoter&nbsp
   7390..7989    +  CDS            PuroR (fragment): puromycin N-acetyltransferase; pac from Streptomyces; confers resistance to puromycin
   7999..8124    +  CDS            ble (fragment): BLE_KLEPN - Experimental evidence at protein level: Swiss-Prot protein existence level 1. Binding protein with a strong affinity to the bleomycin family of antibiotics. Binds to CL990; an antimitotic-antibiotic compound. From Klebsiella pneumoniae.
   8119..8240    +  polyA_signal   SV40 poly(A) signal: SV40 polyadenylation signal
   8293..9153    -  CDS            AmpR: β-lactamase; bla; confers resistance to ampicillin, carbenicillin, and related antibiotics
   9156..89      -  promoter       AmpR promoter (fragment) (across the origin): bla
>Addgene plasmid #157022 | pD649-HAsp-SDK1(Trunc3)-Fc(DAPA)-AviTag-6xHis | depositor full sequence | sequence record 303153 | Full Sequence
TTTCAATATTATTGAAGCATTTATCAGGGTTATTGTCTCATGAGCGGATACATATTTGAATGTATTTAGA
AAAATAAACAAATAGGGGTCAGTGTTACAACCAATTAACCAATTCTGAACATTATCGCGAGCCCATTTAT
ACCTGAATATGGCTCATAACACCCCTTGCTCATGACCAAAATCCCTTAACGTGAGTTACGCGCGCGTCGT
TCCACTGAGCGTCAGACCCCGTAGAAAAGATCAAAGGATCTTCTTGAGATCCTTTTTTTCTGCGCGTAAT
CTGCTGCTTGCAAACAAAAAAACCACCGCTACCAGCGGTGGTTTGTTTGCCGGATCAAGAGCTACCAACT
CTTTTTCCGAAGGTAACTGGCTTCAGCAGAGCGCAGATACCAAATACTGTTCTTCTAGTGTAGCCGTAGT
TAGCCCACCACTTCAAGAACTCTGTAGCACCGCCTACATACCTCGCTCTGCTAATCCTGTTACCAGTGGC
TGCTGCCAGTGGCGATAAGTCGTGTCTTACCGGGTTGGACTCAAGACGATAGTTACCGGATAAGGCGCAG
CGGTCGGGCTGAACGGGGGGTTCGTGCACACAGCCCAGCTTGGAGCGAACGACCTACACCGAACTGAGAT
ACCTACAGCGTGAGCTATGAGAAAGCGCCACGCTTCCCGAAGGGAGAAAGGCGGACAGGTATCCGGTAAG
CGGCAGGGTCGGAACAGGAGAGCGCACGAGGGAGCTTCCAGGGGGAAACGCCTGGTATCTTTATAGTCCT
GTCGGGTTTCGCCACCTCTGACTTGAGCGTCGATTTTTGTGATGCTCGTCAGGGGGGCGGAGCCTATGGA
AAAACGCCAGCAACGCGGCCTTTTTACGGTTCCTGGCCTTTTGCTGGCCTTTTGCTCACATGTTCTTTCC
TGCGTTATCCCCTGATTCTGTGGATAACCGTATTACCGCCTTTGAGTGAGCTGATACCGCTCGCCGCAGC
CGAACGACCGAGCGCAGCGAGTCAGTGAGCGAGGAAGCGGAAGGCGAGAGTAGGGAACTGCCAGGCATCA
AACTAAGCAGAAGGCCCCTGACGGATGGCCTTTTTGCGTTTCTACAAACTCTTTCTGTGTTGTAAAACGA
CGGCCAGTCTTAAGCTCGGGCCCCCTGGGCGGTTCTGATAACGAGTAATCGTTAATCCGCAAATAACGTA
AAAACCCGCTTCGGCGGGTTTTTTTATGGGGGGAGTTTAGGGAAAGAGCATTTGTCAGAATATTTAAGGG
CGCCTGTCACTTTGCTTGATATATGAGAATTATTTAACCTTATAAATGAGAAAAAAGCAACGCACTTTAA
ATAAGATACGTTGCTTTTTCGATTGATGAACACCTATAATTAAACTATTCATCTATTATTTATGATTTTT
TGTATATACAATATTTCTAGTTTGTTAAAGAGAATTAAGAAAATAAATCTCGAAAATAATAAAGGGAAAA
TCAGTTTTTGATATCAAAATTATACATGTCAACGATAATACAAAATATAATACAAACTATAAGATGTTAT
CAGTATTTATTATCATTTAGAATAAATTTTGTGTCGCCCTTAATTGTGAGCGGATAACAATTACGAGCTT
CATGCACAGTGGCGTTGACTCAATATTGGCCATTAGCCATATTATTCATTGGTTATATAGCATAAATCAA
TATTGGCTATTGGCCATTGCATACGTTGTATCTATATCATAATATGTACATTTATATTGGCTCATGTCCA
ATATGACCGCCATGTTGGCATTGATTATTGACTAGTTATTAATAGTAATCAATTACGGGGTCATTAGTTC
ATAGCCCATATATGGAGTTCCGCGTTACATAACTTACGGTAAATGGCCCGCCTGGCTGACCGCCCAACGA
CCCCCGCCCATTGACGTCAATAATGACGTATGTTCCCATAGTAACGCCAATAGGGACTTTCCATTGACGT
CAATGGGTGGAGTATTTACGGTAAACTGCCCACTTGGCAGTACATCAAGTGTATCATATGCCAAGTACGC
CCCCTATTGACGTCAATGACGGTAAATGGCCCGCCTGGCATTATGCCCAGTACATGACCTTATGGGACTT
TCCTACTTGGCAGTACATCTACGTATTAGTCATCGCTATTACCATGGTGATGCGGTTTTGGCAGTACATC
AATGGGCGTGGATAGCGGTTTGACTCACGGGGATTTCCAAGTCTCCACCCCATTGACGTCAATGGGAGTT
TGTTTTGGCACCAAAATCAACGGGACTTTCCAAAATGTCGTAACAACTCCGCCCCATTGACGCAAATGGG
CGGTAGGCGTGTACGGTGGGAGGTCTATATAAGCAGAGCTCGTTTAGTGAACCGTCAGATCGCCTGGAGA
CGCCATCCACGCTGTTTTGACCTCCATAGAAGACACCGGGACCGATCCAGCCTCCGCGGCCGGGAACGGT
GCATTGGAACGCGGATTCCCCGTGCCAAGAGTGACGTAAGTACCGCCTATAGAGTCTATAGGCCCACCCC
CTTGGCTTCGTTAGAACGCGGCTACAATTAATACATAACCTTATGTATCATACACATACGATTTAGGTGA
CACTATAGAATAACATCCACTTTGCCTTTCTCTCCACAGGTGTCCACTCCCAGGTCCAACTGCACCTCGG
TTCTATCGAAAACGCGCCTGCTAGCGCCACCATGAAGACCATCATTGCCCTGAGCTACATCTTCTGCCTG
GTGTTCGCTGCGGCCGCCGCTGTTGGACACCTGAGCTTTACAGAGATCCTGGACACCAGCCTGAAGGTGT
CCTGGCAAGAGCCCCTGGAAAAGAACGGCATCATCACCGGCTACCAGATCAGCTGGGAAGTGTACGGCAG
AAACGACAGCAGACTGACCCACACACTGAACAGCACCACACACGAGTACAAGATCCAGGGCCTGAGCAGC
CTGACCACCTACACAATTGATGTGGCCGCCGTGACAGCCGTTGGCACAGGACTGGTCACAAGCAGCACAA
TCTCTAGCGGCGTGCCACCTGATTTGCCTGGCGCTCCTAGCAACCTGGTCATCAGCAACATCAGCCCCAG
AAGCGCCACACTGCAGTTCAGACCAGGCTACGATGGCAAGACCAGCATCAGCAGATGGATCGTGGAAGGC
CAAGTGGGAGCCATCGGAGATGAGGAAGAGTGGGTCACCCTGTACGAGGAAGAGAACGAGCCTGACGCTC
AGATGCTGGAAATCCCCAATCTGACCCCTTACACACACTACCGGTTCCGGATGAAGCAAGTGAACATCGT
GGGCCCATCTCCATACAGCCCCAGCAGCAGAGTGATTCAGACACTGCAGGCTCCTCCAGATGTGGCCCCT
ACAAGCGTGACAGTGCGGACAGCCTCTGAGACAAGCCTGAGACTGAGATGGGTGCCCCTGCCTGATAGCC
AGTACAACGGCAATCCTGAGAGCGTGGGCTACAGAATCAAGTACTGGCGGAGCGATCTGCAGTCTAGCGC
TGTGGCTCAGGTGGTGTCTGACCGGCTGGAAAGAGAGTTCACCATCGAGGAACTGGAAGAATGGATGGAA
TACGAGCTGCAGATGCAGGCCTTCAATGCCGTTGGAGCTGGACCTTGGAGCGAGGTTGTCAGAGGCAGAA
CCAGAGAAAGCGTGCCATCTGCCGCTCCAGAGAATGTGTCTGCCGAAGCCGTGTCTAGCACCCAGATCCT
GCTGACCTGGACATCCGTGCCAGAGCAGGATCAGAATGGCCTGATCCTGGGCTATAAGATCCTGTTCAGA
GCCAAGGATCTGGACCCCGAGCCTAGATCTCACATCGTGCGGGGCAATCACACACAGTCTGCTCTGCTGG
CCGGACTGAGAAAGTTCGTGCTGTATGAGCTGCAGGTCCTGGCCTTTACCAGAATCGGAAATGGCGTGCC
CAGCACACCCCTGATTCTGGAAAGAACAAAGGACGACGCCCCTGGACCTCCTGTCAGACTGGTTTTTCCT
GAAGTGCGGCTGACCAGCGTGCGGATTGTGTGGCAACCTCCTGAGGAACCCAACGGAATCATCCTGGGAT
ACCAGATCGCCTACAGACTGGCCAGCAGCTCCCCTCACACCTTTACAACAGTGGAAGTGGGCGCCACCGT
GCGGCAGTTTACAGCTACAGATCTGGCTCCCGAGAGCGCCTACATCTTCAGACTGAGCGCCAAGACAAGA
CAAGGCTGGGGAGAACCTCTGGAAGCCACCGTGATCACCACCGAGAAGAGAGAAAGACCCGCTCCTCCTA
GAGAACTGCTGGTGCCTCAGGCCGAAGTGACCGCTAGATCTCTGAGACTTCAGTGGGTGCCAGGCTCTGA
TGGCGCCTCTCCTATCCGGTACTTCACCATGCAAGTGCGCGAGCTGCCTAGAGGCGAGTGGCAGACATAC
AGCAGCTCTATCTCTCACGAGGCCACCGCCTGTGTGGTGGATAGACTGAGGCCTTTCACCAGCTACAAGC
TGCGGCTGAAGGCCACCAACGACATCGGCGATAGCGACTTCAGCAGCGAGACAGAGGCAGTGACAACCCT
GCAGGATGTTCCTGGCGAGCCTCCTGGATCTGTGTCCGCCACACCTCACACAACAAGCAGCGTTCTGATC
CAGTGGCAGCCTCCTAGGGATGAGAGCCTGAATGGACTGCTGCAGGGCTATAGAATCTACTACCGCGAGC
TGGAATATGAGGCCGGCAGCGGAACAGAGGCCAAGACACTGAAGAACCCTATCGCTCTGCACGCCGAGCT
GACAGCCCAGAGCAGCTTTAAGACCGTGAACAGCAGCAGCACCTCCACCATGTGCGAGCTGACCCACCTG
AAGAAGTATCGGAGATACGAAGTGATCATGACCGCCTACAACATCATCGGCGAGAGCCCTGCTTCTGCCC
CTGTGGAAGTGTTTGTGGGAGAAGCCGCTCCTGCCATGGCTCCCCAGAATGTGCAAGTGACACCTCTGAC
AGCCAGCCAGCTGGAAGTTACATGGGACCCTCCACCACCAGAGAGCCAGAACGGCAATATTCAGGGCTAC
AAGATCTACTATTGGGAAGCCGACAGCCAGAATGAGACAGAGAAGATGAAGGTGCTGTTTCTGCCCGAGC
CTGTCGTGCGCCTGAAGAATCTGACCAGCCACACAAAGTACCTGGTGTCTATCAGCGCCTTCAACGCTGC
TGGCGACGGCCCTAAATCTGATCCTCAGCAGGGAAGAACACACCAGGCAGCTCCAGGCGCTCCAAGCTTT
CTGGCCTTTTCCGAGATCACCAGCACCACTCTCAATGTGTCTTGGGGAGAGCCTGCCGCCGCTAATGGCA
TTCTGCAGGGATACAGAGTGGTGTACGAGCCTCTGGCTCCAGTGCAGGGCGTGTCCAAAGTGGTCACCGT
GGAAGTTCGCGGCAACTGGCAGAGATGGCTGAAAGTGCGGGATCTGACCAAGGGCGTGACCTACTTCTTT
CGGGTGCAAGCCAGAACCATCACATACGGACCCGAACTGCAGGCCAATATCACAGCTGGACCAGCCGAAG
GATCTCCAGGCAGCCCTAGAGATGTCCTCGTGACAAAGAGCGCCAGCGAACTGACCCTGCAGTGGACAGA
AGGACACAGCGGCGATACCCCTACCACAGGCTATGTGATCGAGGCCAGACCTTCTGACGAAGGCCTGTGG
GACATGTTCGTGAAGGACATCCCTCGGAGCGCCACAAGCTACACCCTGAGCCTGGATAAGCTGAGACAGG
GCGTCACATACGAGTTTAGAGTGGTGGCCGTGAACGAGGCCGGCTACGGCGAACCTTCTAATCCTGGCGC
GCCGGGCGGCGACAAGACCCACACCTGCCCCCCCTGCCCAGCTCCAGAACTGCTGGGAGGGCCTTCCGTG
TTCCTGTTCCCCCCCAAGCCCAAGGACACCCTGATGATCAGCAGGACCCCCGAGGTGACCTGCGTGGTGG
TGGCCGTGTCCCACGAGGACCCAGAGGTGAAGTTCAACTGGTACGTGGACGGCGTGGAGGTGCACAACGC
CAAGACCAAGCCCAGAGAGGAGCAGTACAACAGCACCTACAGGGTGGTGTCCGTGCTGACCGTGCTGCAC
CAGGACTGGCTGAACGGCAAAGAATACAAGTGCAAAGTCTCCAACAAGGCCCTGGCTGCCCCAATCGAAA
AGACAATCAGCAAGGCCAAGGGCCAGCCACGGGAGCCCCAGGTGTACACCCTGCCCCCCAGCCGGGAGGA
GATGACCAAGAACCAGGTGTCCCTGACCTGTCTGGTGAAGGGCTTCTACCCCAGCGATATCGCCGTGGAG
TGGGAGAGCAACGGCCAGCCCGAGAACAACTACAAGACCACCCCCCCAGTGCTGGACAGCGACGGCAGCT
TCTTCCTGTACAGCAAGCTGACCGTGGACAAGTCCAGGTGGCAGCAGGGCAACGTGTTCAGCTGCAGCGT
GATGCACGAGGCCCTGCACAACCACTACACCCAGAAGTCCCTGAGCCTGAGCCCCGGCGGCAGCGGTCTT
AATGATATTTTCGAGGCTCAGAAGATTGAGTGGCATGAACACCACCACCATCACCACTAAGGCCGGCCTG
TAGTCACTGGCACAACGCGTTACCCGGTAAGCCAATCGGGTATACACGGTCGTCATACTGCAGACAGGGT
TCTTCTACTTTGCAAGATAGTCTTGAGTAGTAAAATAAATAGATAGAGAAAATCAGCCTCGACTGTGCCT
TCTAGTTGCCAGCCATCTGTTGTTTGCCCCTCCCCCGTGCCTTCCTTGACCCTGGAAGGTGCCACTCCCA
CTGTCCTTTCCTAATAAAATGAGGAAATTGCATCACAACACTCAACCCTATCTCGGTCTATTCTTTTGAT
TTATAAGGGATTTTGCCGATTTCGGCCTATTGGTTAAAAAATGAGCTGATTTAACAAAAATTTAACGCGA
ATTAATTCTGTGGAATGTGTGTCAGTTAGGGTGTGGAAAGTCCCCAGGCTCCCCAGCAGGCAGAAGTATG
CAAAGCATGCATCTCAATTAGTCAGCAACCAGGTGTGGAAAGTCCCCAGGCTCCCCAGCAGGCAGAAGTA
TGCAAAGCATGCATCTCAATTAGTCAGCAACCATAGTCCCGCCCCTAACTCCGCCCATCCCGCCCCTAAC
TCCGCCCAGTTCCGCCCATTCTCCGCCCCATGGCTGACTAATTTTTTTTATTTATGCAGAGGCCGAGGCC
GCCTCTGCCTCTGAGCTATTCCAGAAGTAGTGAGGAGGCTTTTTTGGAGGCCTAGGCTTTTGCAAAAAGC
TCCCGGGAGCTTGTATATCCATTTTCGGATCTGATCAGCACGTGTTGACAATTAATCATCGGCATAGTAT
ATCGGCATAGTATAATACGACAAGGTGAGGAACTAAACCATGACCGAGTACAAGCCCACGGTGCGCCTCG
CCACCCGCGACGACGTCCCCAGGGCCGTACGCACCCTCGCCGCCGCGTTCGCCGACTACCCCGCCACGCG
CCACACCGTCGATCCGGACCGCCACATCGAGCGGGTCACCGAGCTGCAAGAACTCTTCCTCACGCGCGTC
GGGCTCGACATCGGCAAGGTGTGGGTCGCGGACGACGGCGCCGCGGTGGCGGTCTGGACCACGCCGGAGA
GCGTCGAAGCGGGGGCGGTGTTCGCCGAGATCGGCCCGCGCATGGCCGAGTTGAGCGGTTCCCGGCTGGC
CGCGCAGCAACAGATGGAAGGCCTCCTGGCGCCGCACCGGCCCAAGGAGCCCGCGTGGTTCCTGGCCACC
GTCGGCGTCTCGCCCGACCACCAGGGCAAGGGTCTGGGCAGCGCCGTCGTGCTCCCCGGAGTGGAGGCGG
CCGAGCGCGCCGGGGTGCCCGCCTTCCTGGAGACATCCGCGCCCCGCAACCTCCCCTTCTACGAGCGGCT
CGGCTTCACCGTCACCGCCGACGTCGAGGTGCCCGAAGGACCGCGCACCTGGTGCATGACCCGCAAGCCC
GGTGCCTGACACGTGCTACGAGATTTCGATTCCACCGCCGCCTTCTATGAAAGGTTGGGCTTCGGAATCG
TTTTCCGGGACGCCGGCTGGATGATCCTCCAGCGCGGGGATCTCATGCTGGAGTTCTTCGCCCACCCCAA
CTTGTTTATTGCAGCTTATAATGGTTACAAATAAAGCAATAGCATCACAAATTTCACAAATAAAGCATTT
TTTTCACTGCATTCTAGTTGTGGTTTGTCCAAACTCATCAATGTATCTTATCATGTCTGTATACCGTCGA
CCTCTAGCTAGAGCTTGGCGTAATCATGGTCATTACCAATGCTTAATCAGTGAGGCACCTATCTCAGCGA
TCTGTCTATTTCGTTCATCCATAGTTGCCTGACTCCCCGTCGTGTAGATAACTACGATACGGGAGGGCTT
ACCATCTGGCCCCAGCGCTGCGATGATACCGCGAGAACCACGCTCACCGGCTCCGGATTTATCAGCAATA
AACCAGCCAGCCGGAAGGGCCGAGCGCAGAAGTGGTCCTGCAACTTTATCCGCCTCCATCCAGTCTATTA
ATTGTTGCCGGGAAGCTAGAGTAAGTAGTTCGCCAGTTAATAGTTTGCGCAACGTTGTTGCCATCGCTAC
AGGCATCGTGGTGTCACGCTCGTCGTTTGGTATGGCTTCATTCAGCTCCGGTTCCCAACGATCAAGGCGA
GTTACATGATCCCCCATGTTGTGCAAAAAAGCGGTTAGCTCCTTCGGTCCTCCGATCGTTGTCAGAAGTA
AGTTGGCCGCAGTGTTATCACTCATGGTTATGGCAGCACTGCATAATTCTCTTACTGTCATGCCATCCGT
AAGATGCTTTTCTGTGACTGGTGAGTACTCAACCAAGTCATTCTGAGAATAGTGTATGCGGCGACCGAGT
TGCTCTTGCCCGGCGTCAATACGGGATAATACCGCGCCACATAGCAGAACTTTAAAAGTGCTCATCATTG
GAAAACGTTCTTCGGGGCGAAAACTCTCAAGGATCTTACCGCTGTTGAGATCCAGTTCGATGTAACCCAC
TCGTGCACCCAACTGATCTTCAGCATCTTTTACTTTCACCAGCGTTTCTGGGTGAGCAAAAACAGGAAGG
CAAAATGCCGCAAAAAAGGGAATAAGGGCGACACGGAAATGTTGAATACTCATATTCTTCCTT
