>Addgene plasmid #157022 | pD649-HAsp-SDK1(Trunc3)-Fc(DAPA)-AviTag-6xHis | depositor partial sequence | sequence record 303154 | insert (extracellular domain truncation)
GCTGTTGGACACCTGAGCTTTACAGAGATCCTGGACACCAGCCTGAAGGTGTCCTGGCAAGAGCCCCTGG
AAAAGAACGGCATCATCACCGGCTACCAGATCAGCTGGGAAGTGTACGGCAGAAACGACAGCAGACTGAC
CCACACACTGAACAGCACCACACACGAGTACAAGATCCAGGGCCTGAGCAGCCTGACCACCTACACAATT
GATGTGGCCGCCGTGACAGCCGTTGGCACAGGACTGGTCACAAGCAGCACAATCTCTAGCGGCGTGCCAC
CTGATTTGCCTGGCGCTCCTAGCAACCTGGTCATCAGCAACATCAGCCCCAGAAGCGCCACACTGCAGTT
CAGACCAGGCTACGATGGCAAGACCAGCATCAGCAGATGGATCGTGGAAGGCCAAGTGGGAGCCATCGGA
GATGAGGAAGAGTGGGTCACCCTGTACGAGGAAGAGAACGAGCCTGACGCTCAGATGCTGGAAATCCCCA
ATCTGACCCCTTACACACACTACCGGTTCCGGATGAAGCAAGTGAACATCGTGGGCCCATCTCCATACAG
CCCCAGCAGCAGAGTGATTCAGACACTGCAGGCTCCTCCAGATGTGGCCCCTACAAGCGTGACAGTGCGG
ACAGCCTCTGAGACAAGCCTGAGACTGAGATGGGTGCCCCTGCCTGATAGCCAGTACAACGGCAATCCTG
AGAGCGTGGGCTACAGAATCAAGTACTGGCGGAGCGATCTGCAGTCTAGCGCTGTGGCTCAGGTGGTGTC
TGACCGGCTGGAAAGAGAGTTCACCATCGAGGAACTGGAAGAATGGATGGAATACGAGCTGCAGATGCAG
GCCTTCAATGCCGTTGGAGCTGGACCTTGGAGCGAGGTTGTCAGAGGCAGAACCAGAGAAAGCGTGCCAT
CTGCCGCTCCAGAGAATGTGTCTGCCGAAGCCGTGTCTAGCACCCAGATCCTGCTGACCTGGACATCCGT
GCCAGAGCAGGATCAGAATGGCCTGATCCTGGGCTATAAGATCCTGTTCAGAGCCAAGGATCTGGACCCC
GAGCCTAGATCTCACATCGTGCGGGGCAATCACACACAGTCTGCTCTGCTGGCCGGACTGAGAAAGTTCG
TGCTGTATGAGCTGCAGGTCCTGGCCTTTACCAGAATCGGAAATGGCGTGCCCAGCACACCCCTGATTCT
GGAAAGAACAAAGGACGACGCCCCTGGACCTCCTGTCAGACTGGTTTTTCCTGAAGTGCGGCTGACCAGC
GTGCGGATTGTGTGGCAACCTCCTGAGGAACCCAACGGAATCATCCTGGGATACCAGATCGCCTACAGAC
TGGCCAGCAGCTCCCCTCACACCTTTACAACAGTGGAAGTGGGCGCCACCGTGCGGCAGTTTACAGCTAC
AGATCTGGCTCCCGAGAGCGCCTACATCTTCAGACTGAGCGCCAAGACAAGACAAGGCTGGGGAGAACCT
CTGGAAGCCACCGTGATCACCACCGAGAAGAGAGAAAGACCCGCTCCTCCTAGAGAACTGCTGGTGCCTC
AGGCCGAAGTGACCGCTAGATCTCTGAGACTTCAGTGGGTGCCAGGCTCTGATGGCGCCTCTCCTATCCG
GTACTTCACCATGCAAGTGCGCGAGCTGCCTAGAGGCGAGTGGCAGACATACAGCAGCTCTATCTCTCAC
GAGGCCACCGCCTGTGTGGTGGATAGACTGAGGCCTTTCACCAGCTACAAGCTGCGGCTGAAGGCCACCA
ACGACATCGGCGATAGCGACTTCAGCAGCGAGACAGAGGCAGTGACAACCCTGCAGGATGTTCCTGGCGA
GCCTCCTGGATCTGTGTCCGCCACACCTCACACAACAAGCAGCGTTCTGATCCAGTGGCAGCCTCCTAGG
GATGAGAGCCTGAATGGACTGCTGCAGGGCTATAGAATCTACTACCGCGAGCTGGAATATGAGGCCGGCA
GCGGAACAGAGGCCAAGACACTGAAGAACCCTATCGCTCTGCACGCCGAGCTGACAGCCCAGAGCAGCTT
TAAGACCGTGAACAGCAGCAGCACCTCCACCATGTGCGAGCTGACCCACCTGAAGAAGTATCGGAGATAC
GAAGTGATCATGACCGCCTACAACATCATCGGCGAGAGCCCTGCTTCTGCCCCTGTGGAAGTGTTTGTGG
GAGAAGCCGCTCCTGCCATGGCTCCCCAGAATGTGCAAGTGACACCTCTGACAGCCAGCCAGCTGGAAGT
TACATGGGACCCTCCACCACCAGAGAGCCAGAACGGCAATATTCAGGGCTACAAGATCTACTATTGGGAA
GCCGACAGCCAGAATGAGACAGAGAAGATGAAGGTGCTGTTTCTGCCCGAGCCTGTCGTGCGCCTGAAGA
ATCTGACCAGCCACACAAAGTACCTGGTGTCTATCAGCGCCTTCAACGCTGCTGGCGACGGCCCTAAATC
TGATCCTCAGCAGGGAAGAACACACCAGGCAGCTCCAGGCGCTCCAAGCTTTCTGGCCTTTTCCGAGATC
ACCAGCACCACTCTCAATGTGTCTTGGGGAGAGCCTGCCGCCGCTAATGGCATTCTGCAGGGATACAGAG
TGGTGTACGAGCCTCTGGCTCCAGTGCAGGGCGTGTCCAAAGTGGTCACCGTGGAAGTTCGCGGCAACTG
GCAGAGATGGCTGAAAGTGCGGGATCTGACCAAGGGCGTGACCTACTTCTTTCGGGTGCAAGCCAGAACC
ATCACATACGGACCCGAACTGCAGGCCAATATCACAGCTGGACCAGCCGAAGGATCTCCAGGCAGCCCTA
GAGATGTCCTCGTGACAAAGAGCGCCAGCGAACTGACCCTGCAGTGGACAGAAGGACACAGCGGCGATAC
CCCTACCACAGGCTATGTGATCGAGGCCAGACCTTCTGACGAAGGCCTGTGGGACATGTTCGTGAAGGAC
ATCCCTCGGAGCGCCACAAGCTACACCCTGAGCCTGGATAAGCTGAGACAGGGCGTCACATACGAGTTTA
GAGTGGTGGCCGTGAACGAGGCCGGCTACGGCGAACCTTCTAATCCT
